Addgene plasmid #1159: TM104b(WT)
Depositing lab: Susan Lindquist. Depositing organization: Whitehead Institute for Biomedical Research. Publication: Dominant gain-of-function mutations in Hsp104p reveal crucial roles for the middle region. Schirmer EC, Homann OR, Kowal AS, Lindquist S. Mol Biol Cell 2004 May;15(5):2061-72. Epub 2004 Feb 20. 10.1091/mbc.e02-08-0502 PubMed 14978213.
Backbone
  Vector backbone: TMBS (CEN TRP1 MET3 promoter)
  Backbone size w/o insert (bp): 5000
  Vector type: Yeast Expression
Growth in bacteria
  Bacterial resistance: Ampicillin, 100 μg/mL
  Growth temperature: 37°C
  Growth strain: DH5alpha
  Copy number: High Copy
Gene/Insert
  Gene/Insert name: HSP104 (alt name: 5798)
  Species: S. cerevisiae (budding yeast)
  Insert size (bp): 2850
  GenBank ID: M67479
  Entrez Gene: HSP104 (a.k.a. YLL026W)
  Cloning method: Restriction Enzyme; 5′ cloning site BamHI (not destroyed); 3′ cloning site SacI (not destroyed)
  Sequencing primers: 5′ CGGGATGAACGACCAAACGC
Terms and licenses: Academic/Nonprofit Terms; Industry Terms: Not Available to Industry
How to cite: TM104b(WT) was a gift from Susan Lindquist (Addgene plasmid # 1159 ; http://n2t.net/addgene:1159 ; RRID:Addgene_1159)
