[The description below was written by a language model from this plasmid's Addgene catalogue record.]
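Description:
TM104b(WT) is a yeast expression plasmid carrying the wild-type HSP104 gene of Saccharomyces cerevisiae (YLL026W) in the TMBS backbone, a roughly 5 kb shuttle vector described as CEN, TRP1 and MET3 promoter. The centromeric (CEN) element keeps the plasmid at low, stable copy number in yeast, and TRP1 provides auxotrophic selection in trp1 strains. In E. coli the plasmid is selected with ampicillin and is recorded as high copy. The specific bacterial origin is not stated, and no feature table is available, so element positions and any terminator cannot be confirmed.

The insert of about 2.85 kb was cloned between BamHI and SacI sites, both of which were retained, so the coding region can be excised or exchanged. Expression is presumably driven by the backbone's MET3 promoter, which is repressed by methionine in the medium and induced when methionine is withheld. This gives controllable expression, which is useful when a protein variant may be harmful to cells. No epitope tags or reporter fusions are recorded.

Hsp104 is a hexameric AAA+ protein disaggregase involved in thermotolerance and yeast prion propagation. The associated publication concerns dominant gain-of-function mutations in Hsp104 that point to important roles for the protein's middle region. Going by the "WT" in its name, this construct most likely served as the wild-type reference against which mutant versions in the same vector were compared, although the record does not explicitly state its role.
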