>Addgene plasmid #1159 | TM104b(WT) | addgene partial sequence | sequence record 16443 | 1159 with TM104b
AGGCTNTACGATTTTGACGTTGGCTCAAAAATTGGCTTCGGATCATCAACATCCACAATTACAACCTATA
CATATTCTAGCTGCCTTCATTGAAACGCCAGAAGATGGATCAGTCCCTTACCTACAGAATCTAATTGAGA
AGGGCCGTTACGACTATGATCTTTTCAAGAAAGTGGTTAATAGAAATCTAGTAAGAATTCCTCAACAGCA
ACCTGCACCTGCGGAGATAACTCCAAGTTATGCTTTGGGGAAAGTCCTTCAAGACGCTGCTAAGATTCAA
AAACAACAGAAGGACTCATTTATAGCGCAAGACCATATATTGTTTGCTCTATTCAATGATTCGTCTATTC
AGCAAATATTTAAGGAAGCTCAAGTAGATATTGAGGCCATCAAGCAACAAGCTCTTGAACTTCGTGGTAA
CACTAGAATTGACTCTCGTGGCGCTGATACGAACCCCCNTTGGNATATTTATCAAAGTACGCCATGGATT
TGAC
